>Addgene plasmid #185789 | pET28a-GST-P(11)4 | addgene full sequence | sequence record 367554 | Addgene NGS Result
GGTTTGCGTATTGGGCGCCAGGGTGGTTTTTCTTTTCACCAGTGAGACGGGCAACAGCTGATTGCCCTTC
ACCGCCTGGCCCTGAGAGAGTTGCAGCAAGCGGTCCACGCTGGTTTGCCCCAGCAGGCGAAAATCCTGTT
TGATGGTGGTTAACGGCGGGATATAACATGAGCTGTCTTCGGTATCGTCGTATCCCACTACCGAGATATC
CGCACCAACGCGCAGCCCGGACTCGGTAATGGCGCGCATTGCGCCCAGCGCCATCTGATCGTTGGCAACC
AGCATCGCAGTGGGAACGATGCCCTCATTCAGCATTTGCATGGTTTGTTGAAAACCGGACATGGCACTCC
AGTCGCCTTCCCGTTCCGCTATCGGCTGAATTTGATTGCGAGTGAGATATTTATGCCAGCCAGCCAGACG
CAGACGCGCCGAGACAGAACTTAATGGGCCCGCTAACAGCGCGATTTGCTGGTGACCCAATGCGACCAGA
TGCTCCACGCCCAGTCGCGTACCGTCTTCATGGGAGAAAATAATACTGTTGATGGGTGTCTGGTCAGAGA
CATCAAGAAATAACGCCGGAACATTAGTGCAGGCAGCTTCCACAGCAATGGCATCCTGGTCATCCAGCGG
ATAGTTAATGATCAGCCCACTGACGCGTTGCGCGAGAAGATTGTGCACCGCCGCTTTACAGGCTTCGACG
CCGCTTCGTTCTACCATCGACACCACCACGCTGGCACCCAGTTGATCGGCGCGAGATTTAATCGCCGCGA
CAATTTGCGACGGCGCGTGCAGGGCCAGACTGGAGGTGGCAACGCCAATCAGCAACGACTGTTTGCCCGC
CAGTTGTTGTGCCACGCGGTTGGGAATGTAATTCAGCTCCGCCATCGCCGCTTCCACTTTTTCCCGCGTT
TTCGCAGAAACGTGGCTGGCCTGGTTCACCACGCGGGAAACGGTCTGATAAGAGACACCGGCATACTCTG
CGACATCGTATAACGTTACTGGTTTCACATTCACCACCCTGAATTGACTCTCTTCCGGGCGCTATCATGC
CATACCGCGAAAGGTTTTGCGCCATTCGATGGTGTCCGGGATCTCGACGCTCTCCCTTATGCGACTCCTG
CATTAGGAAGCAGCCCAGTAGTAGGTTGAGGCCGTTGAGCACCGCCGCCGCAAGGAATGGTGCATGCAAG
GAGATGGCGCCCAACAGTCCCCCGGCCACGGGGCCTGCCACCATACCCACGCCGAAACAAGCGCTCATGA
GCCCGAAGTGGCGAGCCCGATCTTCCCCATCGGTGATGTCGGCGATATAGGCGCCAGCAACCGCACCTGT
GGCGCCGGTGATGCCGGCCACGATGCGTCCGGCGTAGAGGATCGAGATCTCGATCCCGCGAAATTAATAC
GACTCACTATAGGGGAATTGTGAGCGGATAACAATTCCCCTCTAGAAATAATTTTGTTTAACTTTAAGAA
GGAGATATACCATGGGCCATCATCATCATCATCATAGCCCGATCCTGGGTTACTGGAAAATCAAGGGCCT
GGTGCAACCGACCCGCCTGCTGCTGGAATACCTGGAGGAAAAATACGAGGAACACCTGTATGAGCGTGAC
GAAGGCGATAAGTGGCGTAACAAGAAATTCGAGCTGGGTCTGGAATTTCCGAACCTGCCGTACTATATTG
ACGGCGATGTGAAACTGACCCAGAGCATGGCGATCATTCGTTACATCGCGGACAAACACAACATGCTGGG
TGGCTGCCCGAAGGAGCGTGCGGAAATTAGCATGCTGGAGGGCGCGGTGCTGGATATTCGTTACGGTGTT
AGCCGTATCGCGTATAGCAAAGACTTCGAAACCCTGAAGGTGGATTTTCTGAGCAAACTGCCGGAGATGC
TGAAGATGTTCGAGGACCGTCTGTGCCACAAAACCTATCTGAACGGTGACCACGTTACCCACCCGGATTT
TATGCTGTACGACGCGCTGGATGTGGTTCTGTATATGGACCCGATGTGCCTGGATGCGTTCCCGAAGCTG
GTTTGCTTTAAGAAACGTATCGAGGCGATTCCGCAAATCGACAAGTACCTGAAAAGCAGCAAGTATATTG
CGTGGCCGCTGCAAGGTTGGCAAGCGACCTTTGGTGGCGGTGATCACCCGCCGAAGGGTGGCGGTGGTAG
CGGCGGCGGCGGCAGCCAACAGCGTTTTGAATGGGAATTTGAACAGCAGTAATAACTCGAGCACCACCAC
CACCACCACTGAGATCCGGCTGCTAACAAAGCCCGAAAGGAAGCTGAGTTGGCTGCTGCCACCGCTGAGC
AATAACTAGCATAACCCCTTGGGGCCTCTAAACGGGTCTTGAGGGGTTTTTTGCTGAAAGGAGGAACTAT
ATCCGGATTGGCGAATGGG
[124 nt withheld, positions 2400-2523]
C
[91 nt withheld, positions 2525-2615]
A
[49 nt withheld, positions 2617-2665]
CCTTTGACGTTGGAGTCCACGTTCTTT
[37 nt withheld, positions 2693-2729]
ACCCTATCTCGGTCTATTCTTTTGATTTATAAGGGATTTTGCCGATTTCGGCCTATTGGTTAAAAAATGA
GCTGATTTAACAAAAATTTAACGCGAATTTTAACAAAATATTAACGCTTACAATTTAGGTGGCACTTTTC
GGGGAAATGTGCGCGGAACCCCTATTTGTTTATTTTTCTAAATACATTCAAATATGTATCCGCTCATGAA
TTAATTCTTAGAAAAACTCATCGAGCATCAAATGAAACTGCAATTTATTCATATCAGGATTATCAATACC
ATATTTTTGAAAAAGCCGTTTCTGTAATGAAGGAGAAAACTCACCGAGGCAGTTCCATAGGATGGCAAGA
TCCTGGTATCGGTCTGCGATTCCGACTCGTCCAACATCAATACAACCTATTAATTTCCCCTCGTCAAAAA
TAAGGTTATCAAGTGAGAAATCACCATGAGTGACGACTGAATCCGGTGAGAATGGCAAAAGTTTATGCAT
TTCTTTCCAGACTTGTTCAACAGGCCAGCCATTACGCTCGTCATCAAAATCACTCGCATCAACCAAACCG
TTATTCATTCGTGATTGCGCCTGAGCGAGACGAAATACGCGATCGCTGTTAAAAGGACAATTACAAACAG
GAATCGAATGCAACCGGCGCAGGAACACTGCCAGCGCATCAACAATATTTTCACCTGAATCAGGATATTC
TTCTAATACCTGGAATGCTGTTTTCCCGGGGATCGCAGTGGTGAGTAACCATGCATCATCAGGAGTACGG
ATAAAATGCTTGATGGTCGGAAGAGGCATAAATTCCGTCAGCCAGTTTAGTCTGACCATCTCATCTGTAA
CATCATTGGCAACGCTACCTTTGCCATGTTTCAGAAACAACTCTGGCGCATCGGGCTTCCCATACAATCG
ATAGATTGTCGCACCTGATTGCCCGACATTATCGCGAGCCCATTTATACCCATATAAATCAGCATCCATG
TTGGAATTTAATCGCGGCCTAGAGCAAGACGTTTCCCGTTGAATATGGCTCATAACACCCCTTGTATTAC
TGTTTATGTAAGCAGACAGTTTTATTGTTCATGACCAAAATCCCTTAACGTGAGTTTTCGTTCCACTGAG
CGTCAGACCCCGTAGAAAAGATCAAAGGATCTTCTTGAGATCCTTTTTTTCTGCGCGTAATCTGCTGCTT
GCAAACAAAAAAACCACCGCTACCAGCGGTGGTTTGTTTGCCGGATCAAGAGCTACCAACTCTTTTTCCG
AAGGTAACTGGCTTCAGCAGAGCGCAGATACCAAATACTGTCCTTCTAGTGTAGCCGTAGTTAGGCCACC
ACTTCAAGAACTCTGTAGCACCGCCTACATACCTCGCTCTGCTAATCCTGTTACCAGTGGCTGCTGCCAG
TGGCGATAAGTCGTGTCTTACCGGGTTGGACTCAAGACGATAGTTACCGGATAAGGCGCAGCGGTCGGGC
TGAACGGGGGGTTCGTGCACACAGCCCAGCTTGGAGCGAACGACCTACACCGAACTGAGATACCTACAGC
GTGAGCTATGAGAAAGCGCCACGCTTCCCGAAGGGAGAAAGGCGGACAGGTATCCGGTAAGCGGCAGGGT
CGGAACAGGAGAGCGCACGAGGGAGCTTCCAGGGGGAAACGCCTGGTATCTTTATAGTCCTGTCGGGTTT
CGCCACCTCTGACTTGAGCGTCGATTTTTGTGATGCTCGTCAGGGGGGCGGAGCCTATGGAAAAACGCCA
GCAACGCGGCCTTTTTACGGTTCCTGGCCTTTTGCTGGCCTTTTGCTCACATGTTCTTTCCTGCGTTATC
CCCTGATTCTGTGGATAACCGTATTACCGCCTTTGAGTGAGCTGATACCGCTCGCCGCAGCCGAACGACC
GAGCGCAGCGAGTCAGTGAGCGAGGAAGCGGAAGAGCGCCTGATGCGGTATTTTCTCCTTACGCATCTGT
GCGGTATTTCACACCGCAATGGTGCACTCTCAGTACAATCTGCTCTGATGCCGCATAGTTAAGCCAGTAT
ACACTCCGCTATCGCTACGTGACTGGGTCATGGCTGCGCCCCGACACCCGCCAACACCCGCTGACGCGCC
CTGACGGGCTTGTCTGCTCCCGGCATCCGCTTACAGACAAGCTGTGACCGTCTCCGGGAGCTGCATGTGT
CAGAGGTTTTCACCGTCATCACCGAAACGCGCGAGGCAGCTGCGGTAAAGCTCATCAGCGTGGTCGTGAA
GCGATTCACAGATGTCTGCCTGTTCATCCGCGTCCAGCTCGTTGAGTTTCTCCAGAAGCGTTAATGTCTG
GCTTCTGATAAAGCGGGCCATGTTAAGGGCGGTTTTTTCCTGTTTGGTCACTGATGCCTCCGTGTAAGGG
GGATTTCTGTTCATGGGGGTAATGATACCGATGAAACGAGAGAGGATGCTCACGATACGGGTTACTGATG
ATGAACATGCCCGGTTACTGGAACGTTGTGAGGGTAAACAACTGGCGGTATGGATGCGGCGGGACCAGAG
AAAAATCACTCAGGGTCAATGCCAGCGCTTCGTTAATACAGATGTAGGTGTTCCACAGGGTAGCCAGCAG
CATCCTGCGATGCAGATCCGGAACATAATGGTGCAGGGCGCTGACTTCCGCGTTTCCAGACTTTACGAAA
CACGGAAACCGAAGACCATTCATGTTGTTGCTCAGGTCGCAGACGTTTTGCAGCAGCAGTCGCTTCACGT
TCGCTCGCGTATCGGTGATTCATTCTGCTAACCAGTAAGGCAACCCCGCCAGCCTAGCCGGGTCCTCAAC
GACAGGAGCACGATCATGCGCACCCGTGGGGCCGCCATGCCGGCGATAATGGCCTGCTTCTCGCCGAAAC
GTTTGGTGGCGGGACCAGTGACGAAGGCTTGAGCGAGGGCGTGCAAGATTCCGAATACCGCAAGCGACAG
GCCGATCATCGTCGCGCTCCAGCGAAAGCGGTCCTCGCCGAAAATGACCCAGAGCGCTGCCGGCACCTGT
CCTACGAGTTGCATGATAAAGAAGACAGTCATAAGTGCGGCGACGATAGTCATGCCCCGCGCCCACCGGA
AGGAGCTGACTGGGTTGAAGGCTCTCAAGGGCATCGGTCGAGATCCCGGTGCCTAATGAGTGAGCTAACT
TACATTAATTGCGTTGCGCTCACTGCCCGCTTTCCAGTCGGGAAACCTGTCGTGCCAGCTGCATTAATGA
ATCGGCCAACGCGCGGGGAGAGGC
Features (pLannotate 1.2.2; 20 found; start..end, strand, type, name):
   1009..1086    -  promoter       lacI promoter: lacI
   1094..1373    -  CDS            TcR (fragment): tetracycline efflux protein; tet; confers resistance to tetracycline
   1395..1413    +  promoter       T7 promoter: promoter for bacteriophage T7 RNA polymerase
   1414..1438    +  protein_bind   lac operator: The lac repressor binds to the lac operator to inhibit transcription in E. coli. This inhibition can be relieved by adding lactose or isopropyl-β-D-thiogalactopyranoside (IPTG). lac repressor encoded by lacI
   1453..1475    +  RBS            RBS: efficient ribosome binding site from bacteriophage T7 gene 10 (Olins and Rangwala, 1989)
   1488..1505    +  CDS            capTEV™ (fragment): composite tag for in vivo biotinylation, TEV protease cleavage, and 6xHis tagging
   1506..2150    +  CDS            GST26_SCHJA: Experimental evidence at protein level: Swiss-Prot protein existence level 1. GST isoenzymes appear to play a central role in the parasite detoxification system. Other functions are also suspected including a role in increasing the solubility of haematin in the parasite gut. From Schistosoma japonicum (Blood fluke).
   2232..2249    +  CDS            9xHis (fragment): 9xHis affinity tag
   2259..2308    +  CDS            SET1 (fragment): solubility-enhancement tag derived from T7 phage gene 10B
   2316..2363    +  terminator     T7 terminator: transcription terminator for bacteriophage T7 RNA polymerase
   2400..2828    +  rep_origin     f1 ori (sequence partly withheld): f1 bacteriophage origin of replication; arrow indicates direction of (+) strand synthesis
   2881..2938    +  promoter       AmpR promoter (fragment): bla
   2947..3762    -  CDS            KanR: aminoglycoside phosphotransferase; aph(3')-Ia; confers resistance to kanamycin in bacteria or G418 (Geneticin®) in eukaryotes
   3884..4472    +  rep_origin     ori: high-copy-number ColE1/pMB1/pBR322/pUC origin of replication
   4658..4797    -  misc_feature   bom: basis of mobility region from pBR322
   4899..5090    -  CDS            rop: Rop protein, which maintains plasmids at low copy number; rop
   5107..5487    +  CDS            YPB1_ECOLX: Protein predicted: Swiss-Prot protein existence level 4. From Escherichia coli.
   5559..5850    -  CDS            TcR (fragment): tetracycline efflux protein; tet; confers resistance to tetracycline
   5865..5886    -  protein_bind   CAP binding site: CAP binding activates transcription in the presence of cAMP. E. coli catabolite activator protein
   5899..1008    -  CDS            lacI (across the origin): lac repressor; lacI; The lac repressor binds to the lac operator to inhibit transcription in E. coli. This inhibition can be relieved by adding lactose or isopropyl-β-D-thiogalactopyranoside (IPTG).
