[The description below was written by a language model from this plasmid's Addgene catalogue record and pLannotate feature annotations shown in this document.]
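Description:
pET28a-GST-P(11)4 is a bacterial expression plasmid of about 6 kb built on the pET28a backbone. It produces Schistosoma japonicum glutathione S-transferase fused through a glycine-serine linker to the P(11)4 self-assembling peptide. The plasmid replicates in E. coli from a ColE1/pBR322-type origin, with the neighbouring bom and rop elements also annotated. The catalogue lists it as high copy, although rop normally moderates copy number. Selection is by kanamycin through the aph(3')-Ia gene, and an f1 origin is also present. Short tetracycline-resistance fragments and a partial AmpR promoter in the annotation are backbone remnants rather than functional markers.

The insert was cloned between NcoI and XhoI, downstream of the T7 promoter, a lac operator and the T7 gene 10 ribosome binding site, and it is followed by the T7 terminator. The plasmid carries lacI, so transcription stays repressed until IPTG is added, and expression requires a host that supplies T7 RNA polymerase. A short histidine stretch sits immediately upstream of the GST coding sequence, matching the N-terminal His-tag in the record. A second His-encoding segment lies downstream of the insert, as in the parental vector, but the record does not say whether it is translated as part of the product. The linker and P(11)4 peptide are not annotated individually and presumably occupy the unannotated gap after GST.

Judging by the title of the associated publication, the fusion is intended for the custom design of protein particles as multifunctional biomaterials, with the peptide presumably driving assembly of the GST fusion.
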