Addgene plasmid #185789: pET28a-GST-P(11)4
Purpose: Encodes glutathione S-transferase linked to P(11)4 self-assembling peptide via a GS-linker sequence
Depositing lab: Lizhong He. Depositing organization: Monash University. Publication: Custom Design of Protein Particles as Multifunctional Biomaterials. Shanbhag BK, Liu C, Pradeep GC, Younas T, Hu KKY, Fulcher AJ, Struwe WB, Steer D, Dumsday G, Harper IS, Kukura P, Haritos VS, He L. Adv. Funct. Mater. 2022, 32, 2108039 10.1002/adfm.202108039.
Backbone
  Vector backbone: pET28a
  Vector type: Bacterial Expression
Growth in bacteria
  Bacterial resistance: Kanamycin, 50 μg/mL
  Growth temperature: 37°C
  Growth strain: DH5alpha
  Copy number: High Copy
Gene/Insert
  Gene/Insert name: GST-P(11)4
  Species: Schistosoma japonicum
  Promoter: T7
  Tag / fusion protein: His-tag (N terminal on insert)
  Cloning method: Restriction Enzyme; 5′ cloning site NcoI (not destroyed); 3′ cloning site XhoI (not destroyed)
Terms and licenses: Academic/Nonprofit Terms; Industry Terms: Not Available to Industry
How to cite: pET28a-GST-P(11)4 was a gift from Lizhong He (Addgene plasmid # 185789 ; http://n2t.net/addgene:185789 ; RRID:Addgene_185789)
